>Addgene plasmid #211728 | pFBMeCP2G.10 (pc1577) | addgene full sequence | sequence record 422786 | Addgene NGS Result
CGAATGGG
[124 nt withheld, positions 9-132]
C
[91 nt withheld, positions 134-224]
A
[49 nt withheld, positions 226-274]
CCTTTGACGTTGGAGTCCACGTTCTT
[37 nt withheld, positions 301-337]
ACCCTATCTCGGTCTATTCTTTTGATTTATAAGGGATTTTGCCGATTTCGGCCTATTGGTTAAAAAATGA
GCTGATTTAACAAAAATTTAACGCGAATTTTAACAAAATATTAACGCTTACAATTTAGGTGGCACTTTTC
GGGGAAATGTGCGCGGAACCCCTATTTGTTTATTTTTCTAAATACATTCAAATATGTATCCGCTCATGAG
ACAATAACCCTGATAAATGCTTCAATAATATTGAAAAAGGAAGAGTATGAGTATTCAACATTTCCGTGTC
GCCCTTATTCCCTTTTTTGCGGCATTTTGCCTTCCTGTTTTTGCTCACCCAGAAACGCTGGTGAAAGTAA
AAGATGCTGAAGATCAGTTGGGTGCACGAGTGGGTTACATCGAACTGGATCTCAACAGCGGTAAGATCCT
TGAGAGTTTTCGCCCCGAAGAACGTTTTCCAATGATGAGCACTTTTAAAGTTCTGCTATGTGGCGCGGTA
TTATCCCGTATTGACGCCGGGCAAGAGCAACTCGGTCGCCGCATACACTATTCTCAGAATGACTTGGTTG
AGTACTCACCAGTCACAGAAAAGCATCTTACGGATGGCATGACAGTAAGAGAATTATGCAGTGCTGCCAT
AACCATGAGTGATAACACTGCGGCCAACTTACTTCTGACAACGATCGGAGGACCGAAGGAGCTAACCGCT
TTTTTGCACAACATGGGGGATCATGTAACTCGCCTTGATCGTTGGGAACCGGAGCTGAATGAAGCCATAC
CAAACGACGAGCGTGACACCACGATGCCTGTAGCAATGGCAACAACGTTGCGCAAACTATTAACTGGCGA
ACTACTTACTCTAGCTTCCCGGCAACAATTAATAGACTGGATGGAGGCGGATAAAGTTGCAGGACCACTT
CTGCGCTCGGCCCTTCCGGCTGGCTGGTTTATTGCTGATAAATCTGGAGCCGGTGAGCGTGGGTCTCGCG
GTATCATTGCAGCACTGGGGCCAGATGGTAAGCCCTCCCGTATCGTAGTTATCTACACGACGGGGAGTCA
GGCAACTATGGATGAACGAAATAGACAGATCGCTGAGATAGGTGCCTCACTGATTAAGCATTGGTAACTG
TCAGACCAAGTTTACTCATATATACTTTAGATTGATTTAAAACTTCATTTTTAATTTAAAAGGATCTAGG
TGAAGATCCTTTTTGATAATCTCATGACCAAAATCCCTTAACGTGAGTTTTCGTTCCACTGAGCGTCAGA
CCCCGTAGAAAAGATCAAAGGATCTTCTTGAGATCCTTTTTTTCTGCGCGTAATCTGCTGCTTGCAAACA
AAAAAACCACCGCTACCAGCGGTGGTTTGTTTGCCGGATCAAGAGCTACCAACTCTTTTTCCGAAGGTAA
CTGGCTTCAGCAGAGCGCAGATACCAAATACTGTTCTTCTAGTGTAGCCGTAGTTAGGCCACCACTTCAA
GAACTCTGTAGCACCGCCTACATACCTCGCTCTGCTAATCCTGTTACCAGTGGCTGCTGCCAGTGGCGAT
AAGTCGTGTCTTACCGGGTTGGACTCAAGACGATAGTTACCGGATAAGGCGCAGCGGTCGGGCTGAACGG
GGGGTTCGTGCACACAGCCCAGCTTGGAGCGAACGACCTACACCGAACTGAGATACCTACAGCGTGAGCT
ATGAGAAAGCGCCACGCTTCCCGAAGGGAGAAAGGCGGACAGGTATCCGGTAAGCGGCAGGGTCGGAACA
GGAGAGCGCACGAGGGAGCTTCCAGGGGGAAACGCCTGGTATCTTTATAGTCCTGTCGGGTTTCGCCACC
TCTGACTTGAGCGTCGATTTTTGTGATGCTCGTCAGGGGGGCGGAGCCTATGGAAAAACGCCAGCAACGC
GGCCTTTTTACGGTTCCTGGCCTTTTGCTGGCCTTTTGCTCACATGTTCTTTCCTGCGTTATCCCCTGAT
TCTGTGGATAACCGTATTACCGCCTTTGAGTGAGCTGATACCGCTCGCCGCAGCCGAACGACCGAGCGCA
GCGAGTCAGTGAGCGAGGAAGCGGAAGAGCGCCTGATGCGGTATTTTCTCCTTACGCATCTGTGCGGTAT
TTCACACCGCATAGACCAGCCGCGTAACCTGGCAAAATCGGTTACGGTTGAGTAATAAATGGATGCCCTG
CGTAAGCGGGTGTGGGCGGACAATAAAGTCTTAAACTGAACAAAATAGATCTAAACTATGACAATAAAGT
CTTAAACTAGACAGAATAGTTGTAAACTGAAATCAGTCCAGTTATGCTGTGAAAAAGCATACTGGACTTT
TGTTATGGCTAAAGCAAACTCTTCATTTTCTGAAGTGCAAATTGCCCGTCGTATTAAAGAGGGGCGTGGC
CAAGGGCATGGTAAAGACTATATTCGCGGCGTTGTGACAATTTACCGAACAACTCCGCGGCCGGGAAGCC
GATCTCGGCTTGAACGAATTGTTAGGTGGCGGTACTTGGGTCGATATCAAAGTGCATCACTTCTTCCCGT
ATGCCCAACTTTGTATAGAGAGCCACTGCGGGATCGTCACCGTAATCTGCTTGCACGTAGATCACATAAG
CACCAAGCGCGTTGGCCTCATGCTTGAGGAGATTGATGAGCGCGGTGGCAATGCCCTGCCTCCGGTGCTC
GCCGGAGACTGCGAGATCATAGATATAGATCTCACTACGCGGCTGCTCAAACTTGGGCAGAACGTAAGCC
GCGAGAGCGCCAACAACCGCTTCTTGGTCGAAGGCAGCAAGCGCGATGAATGTCTTACTACGGAGCAAGT
TCCCGAGGTAATCGGAGTCCGGCTGATGTTGGGAGTAGGTGGCTACGTCTCCGAACTCACGACCGAAAAG
ATCAAGAGCAGCCCGCATGGATTTGACTTGGTCAGGGCCGAGCCTACATGTGCGAATGATGCCCATACTT
GAGCCACCTAACTTTGTTTTAGGGCGACTGCCCTGCTGCGTAACATCGTTGCTGCTCCATAACATCAAAC
ATCGACCCACGGCGTAACGCGCTTGCTGCTTGGATGCCCGAGGCATAGACTGTACAAAAAAACAGTCATA
ACAAGCCATGAAAACCGCCACTGCGCCGTTACCACCGCTGCGTTCGGTCAAGGTTCTGGACCAGTTGCGT
GAGCGCATACGCTACTTGCATTACAGTTTACGAACCGAACAGGCTTATGTCAACTGGGTTCGTGCCTTCA
TCCGTTTCCACGGTGTGCGTCACCCGGCAACCTTGGGCAGCAGCGAAGTCGAGGCATTTCTGTCCTGGCT
GGCGAACGAGCGCAAGGTTTCGGTCTCCACGCATCGTCAGGCATTGGCGGCCTTGCTGTTCTTCTACGGC
AAGGTGCTGTGCACGGATCTGCCCTGGCTTCAGGAGATCGGAAGACCTCGGCCGTCGCGGCGCTTGCCGG
TGGTGCTGACCCCGGATGAAGTGGTTCGCATCCTCGGTTTTCTGGAAGGCGAGCATCGTTTGTTCGCCCA
GGACTCTAGCTATAGTTCTAGTGGTTGGCTACGTATACTCCGGAATATTAATAGATCATGGAGATAATTA
AAATGATAACCATCTCGCAAATAAATAAGTATTTTACTGTTTTCGTAACAGTTTTGTAATAAAAAAACCT
ATAAATATTCCGGATTATTCATACCGTCCCACCATCGGGCGCGGATCCCGGTCCGAAGCGCGCGGAATTC
AAAGGCCTACGTCGACAAGCGATCGCGCCATGGTAGCTGGGATGTTAGGGCTCAGGAAGGAAAAGTCAGA
AGACCAGGATCTCCAGGGCCTCAAAGAGAAACCCCTGAAGTTTAAGAAGGTGAAGAAAGACAAGAAGGAA
GACAAAGAGGGCAAACATGAACCACTACAGCCTTCAGCCCACCATTCTGCAGAGCCAGCAGAGGCAGGCA
AAGCAGAGACATCAGAAAGCTCAGGCTCTGCCCCAGCAGTACCAGAAAGCGGCCGCGCCATGGTGAGCAA
GGGCGAGGAGCTGTTCACCGGGGTGGTGCCCATCCTGGTCGAGCTGGACGGCGACGTAAACGGCCACAAG
TTCAGCGTGTCCGGCGAGGGCGAGGGCGATGCCACCTACGGCAAGCTGACCCTGAAGTTCATCTGCACCA
CCGGCAAGCTGCCCGTGCCCTGGCCCACCCTCGTGACCACCCTGACCTACGGCGTGCAGTGCTTCAGCCG
CTACCCCGACCACATGAAGCAGCACGACTTCTTCAAGTCCGCCATGCCCGAAGGCTACGTCCAGGAGCGC
ACCATCTTCTTCAAGGACGACGGCAACTACAAGACCCGCGCCGAGGTGAAGTTCGAGGGCGACACCCTGG
TGAACCGCATCGAGCTGAAGGGCATCGACTTCAAGGAGGACGGCAACATCCTGGGGCACAAGCTGGAGTA
CAACTACAACAGCCACAACGTCTATATCATGGCCGACAAGCAGAAGAACGGCATCAAGGTGAACTTCAAG
ATCCGCCACAACATCGAGGACGGCAGCGTGCAGCTCGCCGACCACTACCAGCAGAACACCCCCATCGGCG
ACGGCCCCGTGCTGCTGCCCGACAACCACTACCTGAGCACCCAGTCCGCCCTGAGCAAAGACCCCAACGA
GAAGCGCGATCACATGGTCCTGCTGGAGTTCGTGACCGCCGCCGGGATCACTCTCGGCATGGACGAGCTG
TACAAGTAATCTAGAGCCTGCAGTCTCGAGGCATGCGGTACCAAGCTTGTCGAGAAGTACTAGAGGATCA
TAATCAGCCATACCACATTTGTAGAGGTTTTACTTGCTTTAAAAAACCTCCCACACCTCCCCCTGAACCT
GAAACATAAAATGAATGCAATTGTTGTTGTTAACTTGTTTATTGCAGCTTATAATGGTTACAAATAAAGC
AATAGCATCACAAATTTCACAAATAAAGCATTTTTTTCACTGCATTCTAGTTGTGGTTTGTCCAAACTCA
TCAATGTATCTTATCATGTCTGGATCTGATCACTGCTTGAGCCTAGGAGATCCGAACCAGATAAGTGAAA
TCTAGTTCCAAACTATTTTGTCATTTTTAATTTTCGTATTAGCTTACGACGCTACACCCAGTTCCCATCT
ATTTTGTCACTCTTCCCTAAATAATCCTTAAAAACTCCATTTCCACCCCTCCCAGTTCCCAACTATTTTG
TCCGCCCACAGCGGGGCATTTTTCTTCCTGTTATGTTTTTAATCAAACATCCTGCCAACTCCATGTGACA
AACCGTCATCTTCGGCTACTTTTTCTCTGTCACAGAATGAAAATTTTTCTGTCATCTCTTCGTTATTAAT
GTTTGTAATTGACTGAATATCAACGCTTATTTGCAGCCTGAATGG
Features (pLannotate 1.2.2; 16 found; start..end, strand, type, name):
      9..463     +  rep_origin     f1 ori (sequence partly withheld): f1 bacteriophage origin of replication; arrow indicates direction of (+) strand synthesis
    489..593     +  promoter       AmpR promoter: bla
    594..1454    +  CDS            AmpR: β-lactamase; bla; confers resistance to ampicillin, carbenicillin, and related antibiotics
   1625..2213    +  rep_origin     ori: high-copy-number ColE1/pMB1/pBR322/pUC origin of replication
   2399..2450    -  misc_feature   bom (fragment): basis of mobility region from pBR322
   2518..2742    -  mobile_element Tn7R: mini-Tn7 element (right end of the Tn7 transposon) Tn7
   2809..3342    -  CDS            GmR: gentamycin acetyltransferase; aacC1; confers resistance to gentamycin
   3512..3540    -  promoter       Pc promoter: intI1 (promoter lies within the coding sequence); class 1 integron promoter
   3518..3865    -  CDS            YPR2_ECOLX (fragment): Protein predicted: Swiss-Prot protein existence level 4. From Escherichia coli.
   3892..3983    +  promoter       polyhedrin promoter: polh from Autographa californica; promoter for the baculovirus polyhedrin gene
   4077..4166    +  CDS            Mecp2 (fragment): MECP2_RAT - Experimental evidence at protein level: Swiss-Prot protein existence level 1. Chromosomal protein that binds to methylated DNA. It can bind specifically to a single methyl-CpG pair. It is not influenced by sequences flanking the methyl-CpGs. Mediates transcriptional repression through interaction with histone deacetylase and the corepressor SIN3A. Binds both 5-methylcytosine (5mC) and 5-hydroxymethylcytosine (5hmC)- containing DNA, with a preference for 5-methylcytosine (5mC). From Rattus norvegicus (Rat).
   4317..5036    +  CDS            EGFP: the original enhanced GFP (Yang et al., 1996) mammalian codon-optimized
   5093..5176    +  CDS            large T antigen (fragment): large T antigen from SV40 (simian virus 40)
   5199..5333    +  polyA_signal   SV40 poly(A) signal: SV40 polyadenylation signal
   5362..5527    -  mobile_element Tn7L: mini-Tn7 element (left end of the Tn7 transposon) Tn7
   5690..4       +  CDS            lacZα (fragment) (across the origin): LacZα fragment of β-galactosidase; lacZ fragment
