[The description below was written by a language model from this plasmid's Addgene catalogue record and pLannotate feature annotations shown in this document.]
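Description:
pFBMeCP2G.10 (pc1577) is a baculovirus donor plasmid built on the pFastBac1 backbone for producing a GFP-tagged N-terminal fragment of rat MeCP2 in insect cells. In E. coli it is maintained at high copy from a ColE1/pUC-type origin and selected with ampicillin through the β-lactamase gene. An f1 origin and a fragment of the pBR322 bom region are also present. The expression cassette sits between the Tn7R and Tn7L ends of a mini-Tn7 element, together with a gentamicin acetyltransferase gene driven by the class 1 integron Pc promoter. In the standard use of this backbone, this arrangement allows site-specific transposition of the cassette and the gentamicin marker into a baculovirus shuttle genome (bacmid) carried in a suitable E. coli host. The recombinant bacmid then serves to generate virus for infecting insect cells.

The payload is rat MeCP2 residues 1–76, cloned between SalI and NotI sites that were both retained, with EGFP fused at the C terminus. Transcription is driven by the Autographa californica polyhedrin promoter, a very late and strong baculoviral promoter, and terminated by the SV40 polyadenylation signal. The automated annotation recognises only a 90-nt stretch as Mecp2, shorter than 76 codons would require, although the gap between this feature and EGFP leaves room for the remainder. The short large T antigen and lacZα fragments are probably vector remnants rather than functional parts. The fragment covers the N-terminal region of this methyl-CpG-binding chromosomal protein. The associated study on homo- and hetero-interactions of MeCP2 and MBD2 suggests it was used as a recombinant domain construct for mapping protein interactions.
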