Addgene plasmid #211728: pFBMeCP2G.10 (pc1577)
Purpose: Expresses MeCP2 (aa1-76) GFP tagged in insect cells
Depositing lab: Cristina Cardoso. Depositing organization: Technische Universitaet Darmstadt. Publication: Direct homo- and hetero-interactions of MeCP2 and MBD2. Becker A, Allmann L, Hofstatter M, Casa V, Weber P, Lehmkuhl A, Herce HD, Cardoso MC. PLoS One. 2013;8(1):e53730. doi: 10.1371/journal.pone.0053730. Epub 2013 Jan 15. PubMed 23335972.
Backbone
  Vector backbone: pFastBac1
  Backbone manufacturer: Invitrogen
  Backbone size w/o insert (bp): 4472
  Vector type: Insect Expression
  Selectable markers: Gentamicin
Growth in bacteria
  Bacterial resistance: Ampicillin, 100 μg/mL
  Growth temperature: 37°C
  Growth strain: DH5alpha
  Copy number: High Copy
Gene/Insert
  Gene/Insert name: MeCP2 aa1-76
  Species: R. norvegicus (rat)
  Promoter: Polyhedrin promotor
  Tag / fusion protein: GFP (C terminal on insert)
  Cloning method: Restriction Enzyme; 5′ cloning site SalI (not destroyed); 3′ cloning site NotI (not destroyed)
  Sequencing primers: 5′ AAATGATAACCATCTCGC; 3′ GGTGCAGATGAACTTCAG
Terms and licenses: Academic/Nonprofit Terms; Industry Terms: Not Available to Industry
How to cite: pFBMeCP2G.10 (pc1577) was a gift from Cristina Cardoso (Addgene plasmid # 211728 ; http://n2t.net/addgene:211728 ; RRID:Addgene_211728)
